>Addgene plasmid #158926 | JGI_018113 | addgene full sequence | sequence record 316876 | Addgene NGS Result
CGCATCAATGATCGATGCTGGCGCTATTGAGTATGCCTTGGTTGTTGCAGGAGAAGACCCGTCTCCTTGG
CACAAGGCTGCGGTGGAACGTCTGCGAGCCGACGATATTACTCGTGAACAGGTGGTTCAGGAGTTCGCGA
CTCTCACCTTGGGTTGCGGGGCTGCGGCTGCAGTGGTTGGGCCGGCTGATAGGCATCCGGATGGTCATCG
AATTGTGGGCAGCGTCACCCGTGCAGGCACAGAATTTAATCATCTGTGCATTGGTGGCGACGACGGGATG
TTTACTGACGCTACTGGTCTTCTGAACCACGGTGTGGGTCTGGTTGTTGAAGCTTGGCATGAGGCGGAGC
AGGATGGATGGGACTGGCGGGAAATGGATAGCTATGTAACTCATCAGGTCAGTAATTCTCACACCAATAA
GCTGATAGAAGATATGGGATTAGACGCAACTAAGGTACCTCTAACCTTTCCGTACTGGGGGAATGTAGCA
GCCGCCGCCCTGCCAATGACTCTGGCCCTGGAAGCGGAACGCCTGGAACCGGGTGCACGGGTTCTTTGCC
TGGGTGTTGGGTCTGGCTTGAATACAACTCTGATGGAAATTGCATGGTAACTCGAGCACCACCACCACCA
CCACTGAGATCCGGCTGCTAACAAAGCCCGAAAGGAAGCTGAGTTGGCTGCTGCCACCGCTGAGCAATAA
CTAGCATAACCCCTTGGGGCCTCTAAACGGGTCTTGAGGGGTTTTTTGCTGAAAGGAGGAACTATATCCG
GATTGGCGAATGGG
[124 nt withheld, positions 785-908]
C
[91 nt withheld, positions 910-1000]
A
[49 nt withheld, positions 1002-1050]
CCTTTGACGTTGGAGTCCACGTTCTTT
[37 nt withheld, positions 1078-1114]
ACCCTATCTCGGTCTATTCTTTTGATTTATAAGGGATTTTGCCGATTTCGGCCTATTGGTTAAAAAATGA
GCTGATTTAACAAAAATTTAACGCGAATTTTAACAAAATATTAACGCTTACAATTTAGGTGGCACTTTTC
GGGGAAATGTGCGCGGAACCCCTATTTGTTTATTTTTCTAAATACATTCAAATATGTATCCGCTCATGAA
TTAATTCTTAGAAAAACTCATCGAGCATCAAATGAAACTGCAATTTATTCATATCAGGATTATCAATACC
ATATTTTTGAAAAAGCCGTTTCTGTAATGAAGGAGAAAACTCACCGAGGCAGTTCCATAGGATGGCAAGA
TCCTGGTATCGGTCTGCGATTCCGACTCGTCCAACATCAATACAACCTATTAATTTCCCCTCGTCAAAAA
TAAGGTTATCAAGTGAGAAATCACCATGAGTGACGACTGAATCCGGTGAGAATGGCAAAAGTTTATGCAT
TTCTTTCCAGACTTGTTCAACAGGCCAGCCATTACGCTCGTCATCAAAATCACTCGCATCAACCAAACCG
TTATTCATTCGTGATTGCGCCTGAGCGAGACGAAATACGCGATCGCTGTTAAAAGGACAATTACAAACAG
GAATCGAATGCAACCGGCGCAGGAACACTGCCAGCGCATCAACAATATTTTCACCTGAATCAGGATATTC
TTCTAATACCTGGAATGCTGTTTTCCCGGGGATCGCAGTGGTGAGTAACCATGCATCATCAGGAGTACGG
ATAAAATGCTTGATGGTCGGAAGAGGCATAAATTCCGTCAGCCAGTTTAGTCTGACCATCTCATCTGTAA
CATCATTGGCAACGCTACCTTTGCCATGTTTCAGAAACAACTCTGGCGCATCGGGCTTCCCATACAATCG
ATAGATTGTCGCACCTGATTGCCCGACATTATCGCGAGCCCATTTATACCCATATAAATCAGCATCCATG
TTGGAATTTAATCGCGGCCTAGAGCAAGACGTTTCCCGTTGAATATGGCTCATAACACCCCTTGTATTAC
TGTTTATGTAAGCAGACAGTTTTATTGTTCATGACCAAAATCCCTTAACGTGAGTTTTCGTTCCACTGAG
CGTCAGACCCCGTAGAAAAGATCAAAGGATCTTCTTGAGATCCTTTTTTTCTGCGCGTAATCTGCTGCTT
GCAAACAAAAAAACCACCGCTACCAGCGGTGGTTTGTTTGCCGGATCAAGAGCTACCAACTCTTTTTCCG
AAGGTAACTGGCTTCAGCAGAGCGCAGATACCAAATACTGTCCTTCTAGTGTAGCCGTAGTTAGGCCACC
ACTTCAAGAACTCTGTAGCACCGCCTACATACCTCGCTCTGCTAATCCTGTTACCAGTGGCTGCTGCCAG
TGGCGATAAGTCGTGTCTTACCGGGTTGGACTCAAGACGATAGTTACCGGATAAGGCGCAGCGGTCGGGC
TGAACGGGGGGTTCGTGCACACAGCCCAGCTTGGAGCGAACGACCTACACCGAACTGAGATACCTACAGC
GTGAGCTATGAGAAAGCGCCACGCTTCCCGAAGGGAGAAAGGCGGACAGGTATCCGGTAAGCGGCAGGGT
CGGAACAGGAGAGCGCACGAGGGAGCTTCCAGGGGGAAACGCCTGGTATCTTTATAGTCCTGTCGGGTTT
CGCCACCTCTGACTTGAGCGTCGATTTTTGTGATGCTCGTCAGGGGGGCGGAGCCTATGGAAAAACGCCA
GCAACGCGGCCTTTTTACGGTTCCTGGCCTTTTGCTGGCCTTTTGCTCACATGTTCTTTCCTGCGTTATC
CCCTGATTCTGTGGATAACCGTATTACCGCCTTTGAGTGAGCTGATACCGCTCGCCGCAGCCGAACGACC
GAGCGCAGCGAGTCAGTGAGCGAGGAAGCGGAAGAGCGCCTGATGCGGTATTTTCTCCTTACGCATCTGT
GCGGTATTTCACACCGCAATGGTGCACTCTCAGTACAATCTGCTCTGATGCCGCATAGTTAAGCCAGTAT
ACACTCCGCTATCGCTACGTGACTGGGTCATGGCTGCGCCCCGACACCCGCCAACACCCGCTGACGCGCC
CTGACGGGCTTGTCTGCTCCCGGCATCCGCTTACAGACAAGCTGTGACCGTCTCCGGGAGCTGCATGTGT
CAGAGGTTTTCACCGTCATCACCGAAACGCGCGAGGCAGCTGCGGTAAAGCTCATCAGCGTGGTCGTGAA
GCGATTCACAGATGTCTGCCTGTTCATCCGCGTCCAGCTCGTTGAGTTTCTCCAGAAGCGTTAATGTCTG
GCTTCTGATAAAGCGGGCCATGTTAAGGGCGGTTTTTTCCTGTTTGGTCACTGATGCCTCCGTGTAAGGG
GGATTTCTGTTCATGGGGGTAATGATACCGATGAAACGAGAGAGGATGCTCACGATACGGGTTACTGATG
ATGAACATGCCCGGTTACTGGAACGTTGTGAGGGTAAACAACTGGCGGTATGGATGCGGCGGGACCAGAG
AAAAATCACTCAGGGTCAATGCCAGCGCTTCGTTAATACAGATGTAGGTGTTCCACAGGGTAGCCAGCAG
CATCCTGCGATGCAGATCCGGAACATAATGGTGCAGGGCGCTGACTTCCGCGTTTCCAGACTTTACGAAA
CACGGAAACCGAAGACCATTCATGTTGTTGCTCAGGTCGCAGACGTTTTGCAGCAGCAGTCGCTTCACGT
TCGCTCGCGTATCGGTGATTCATTCTGCTAACCAGTAAGGCAACCCCGCCAGCCTAGCCGGGTCCTCAAC
GACAGGAGCACGATCATGCGCACCCGTGGGGCCGCCATGCCGGCGATAATGGCCTGCTTCTCGCCGAAAC
GTTTGGTGGCGGGACCAGTGACGAAGGCTTGAGCGAGGGCGTGCAAGATTCCGAATACCGCAAGCGACAG
GCCGATCATCGTCGCGCTCCAGCGAAAGCGGTCCTCGCCGAAAATGACCCAGAGCGCTGCCGGCACCTGT
CCTACGAGTTGCATGATAAAGAAGACAGTCATAAGTGCGGCGACGATAGTCATGCCCCGCGCCCACCGGA
AGGAGCTGACTGGGTTGAAGGCTCTCAAGGGCATCGGTCGAGATCCCGGTGCCTAATGAGTGAGCTAACT
TACATTAATTGCGTTGCGCTCACTGCCCGCTTTCCAGTCGGGAAACCTGTCGTGCCAGCTGCATTAATGA
ATCGGCCAACGCGCGGGGAGAGGCGGTTTGCGTATTGGGCGCCAGGGTGGTTTTTCTTTTCACCAGTGAG
ACGGGCAACAGCTGATTGCCCTTCACCGCCTGGCCCTGAGAGAGTTGCAGCAAGCGGTCCACGCTGGTTT
GCCCCAGCAGGCGAAAATCCTGTTTGATGGTGGTTAACGGCGGGATATAACATGAGCTGTCTTCGGTATC
GTCGTATCCCACTACCGAGATATCCGCACCAACGCGCAGCCCGGACTCGGTAATGGCGCGCATTGCGCCC
AGCGCCATCTGATCGTTGGCAACCAGCATCGCAGTGGGAACGATGCCCTCATTCAGCATTTGCATGGTTT
GTTGAAAACCGGACATGGCACTCCAGTCGCCTTCCCGTTCCGCTATCGGCTGAATTTGATTGCGAGTGAG
ATATTTATGCCAGCCAGCCAGACGCAGACGCGCCGAGACAGAACTTAATGGGCCCGCTAACAGCGCGATT
TGCTGGTGACCCAATGCGACCAGATGCTCCACGCCCAGTCGCGTACCGTCTTCATGGGAGAAAATAATAC
TGTTGATGGGTGTCTGGTCAGAGACATCAAGAAATAACGCCGGAACATTAGTGCAGGCAGCTTCCACAGC
AATGGCATCCTGGTCATCCAGCGGATAGTTAATGATCAGCCCACTGACGCGTTGCGCGAGAAGATTGTGC
ACCGCCGCTTTACAGGCTTCGACGCCGCTTCGTTCTACCATCGACACCACCACGCTGGCACCCAGTTGAT
CGGCGCGAGATTTAATCGCCGCGACAATTTGCGACGGCGCGTGCAGGGCCAGACTGGAGGTGGCAACGCC
AATCAGCAACGACTGTTTGCCCGCCAGTTGTTGTGCCACGCGGTTGGGAATGTAATTCAGCTCCGCCATC
GCCGCTTCCACTTTTTCCCGCGTTTTCGCAGAAACGTGGCTGGCCTGGTTCACCACGCGGGAAACGGTCT
GATAAGAGACACCGGCATACTCTGCGACATCGTATAACGTTACTGGTTTCACATTCACCACCCTGAATTG
ACTCTCTTCCGGGCGCTATCATGCCATACCGCGAAAGGTTTTGCGCCATTCGATGGTGTCCGGGATCTCG
ACGCTCTCCCTTATGCGACTCCTGCATTAGGAAGCAGCCCAGTAGTAGGTTGAGGCCGTTGAGCACCGCC
GCCGCAAGGAATGGTGCATGCAAGGAGATGGCGCCCAACAGTCCCCCGGCCACGGGGCCTGCCACCATAC
CCACGCCGAAACAAGCGCTCATGAGCCCGAAGTGGCGAGCCCGATCTTCCCCATCGGTGATGTCGGCGAT
ATAGGCGCCAGCAACCGCACCTGTGGCGCCGGTGATGCCGGCCACGATGCGTCCGGCGTAGAGGATCGAG
ATCTCGATCCCGCGAAATTAATACGACTCACTATAGGGGAATTGTGAGCGGATAACAATTCCCCTCTAGA
AATAATTTTGTTTAACTTTAAGAAGGAGATATACCATGGGCAGCAGCCATCATCATCATCATCACAGCAG
CGGCCTGGTGCCGCGCGGCAGCCATATGACCGGAAACTCTACCATTACTAACCGTAATGTGGCGATACTC
AGCGTGACAAAAACTGAAGCCGATGTAGTTATTCCCAGCACCCGTTTTGATGAGGAACTCGCCGAAACAT
TCCGTCGTCTGAGAATGCCGAAGGGCCTGTTGGAACGTCTTGCAGGTATAAAGGAACGTAGGGGGTGGGC
CCCCGGTCGCCATTTCACTGATGGAGCAACTGAAGCCGGTGAAGCGGCACTGGCCGAATCCGGCGTGAGA
CCTGAGCAAATTGGTTTGTTTGTCAATGCATCAGTGACGCGTGATAATTATGAACCTGCTGTGGCCGTTG
GAATCCATGAACGTCTCGGCCTGCCGTCGTCGGCTCTGAATTTTGATATGACCAATGCCTGTCTGGGTTT
CGTAAACGCTCTGACGGTTGC
Features (pLannotate 1.2.2; 20 found; start..end, strand, type, name):
    617..634     +  CDS            9xHis (fragment): 9xHis affinity tag
    644..693     +  CDS            SET1 (fragment): solubility-enhancement tag derived from T7 phage gene 10B
    701..748     +  terminator     T7 terminator: transcription terminator for bacteriophage T7 RNA polymerase
    785..1213    +  rep_origin     f1 ori (sequence partly withheld): f1 bacteriophage origin of replication; arrow indicates direction of (+) strand synthesis
   1266..1323    +  promoter       AmpR promoter (fragment): bla
   1332..2147    -  CDS            KanR: aminoglycoside phosphotransferase; aph(3')-Ia; confers resistance to kanamycin in bacteria or G418 (Geneticin®) in eukaryotes
   2269..2857    +  rep_origin     ori: high-copy-number ColE1/pMB1/pBR322/pUC origin of replication
   3043..3182    -  misc_feature   bom: basis of mobility region from pBR322
   3284..3475    -  CDS            rop: Rop protein, which maintains plasmids at low copy number; rop
   3492..3872    +  CDS            YPB1_ECOLX: Protein predicted: Swiss-Prot protein existence level 4. From Escherichia coli.
   3944..4235    -  CDS            TcR (fragment): tetracycline efflux protein; tet; confers resistance to tetracycline
   4250..4271    -  protein_bind   CAP binding site: CAP binding activates transcription in the presence of cAMP. E. coli catabolite activator protein
   4284..5366    -  CDS            lacI: lac repressor; lacI; The lac repressor binds to the lac operator to inhibit transcription in E. coli. This inhibition can be relieved by adding lactose or isopropyl-β-D-thiogalactopyranoside (IPTG).
   5367..5444    -  promoter       lacI promoter: lacI
   5452..5731    -  CDS            TcR (fragment): tetracycline efflux protein; tet; confers resistance to tetracycline
   5753..5771    +  promoter       T7 promoter: promoter for bacteriophage T7 RNA polymerase
   5772..5796    +  protein_bind   lac operator: The lac repressor binds to the lac operator to inhibit transcription in E. coli. This inhibition can be relieved by adding lactose or isopropyl-β-D-thiogalactopyranoside (IPTG). lac repressor encoded by lacI
   5811..5833    +  RBS            RBS: efficient ribosome binding site from bacteriophage T7 gene 10 (Olins and Rangwala, 1989)
   5852..5868    +  CDS            capTEV™ (fragment): composite tag for in vivo biotinylation, TEV protease cleavage, and 6xHis tagging
   5879..5896    +  CDS            thrombin site: thrombin recognition and cleavage site
