[The description below was written by a language model from this plasmid's Addgene catalogue record and pLannotate feature annotations shown in this document.]
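Description:
JGI_018113 is a bacterial expression plasmid built on pET28b, carrying a synthetic open reading frame designated WP_068469535_1 (also listed as Batch220B_p060). The insert was placed between the NdeI and XhoI positions of the vector by Gibson assembly. The record gives no functional annotation for the encoded protein. The name resembles a protein database accession, and the only stated purpose is a programme on hydrocarbon structures for fuels and chemicals. The automated feature table does not annotate the insert itself. It presumably occupies the unannotated stretch that runs from just after the thrombin site, across the origin of the circular 6,315 nt sequence, to the downstream His-tag fragment.

Expression follows the standard pET arrangement. A T7 promoter with an adjacent lac operator and the T7 gene 10 ribosome binding site drives transcription, which ends at the T7 terminator. The plasmid-borne lacI gene supplies repressor, so expression stays off until IPTG is added in a host that provides T7 RNA polymerase. Upstream of the insert, a short hit annotated as a capTEV fragment most likely corresponds to the vector's N-terminal His tag, and it is followed by a thrombin cleavage site. A second His-tag fragment lies downstream of the cloning site, but the record does not show whether it is in frame with the insert. The short SET1 hit, the TcR fragments and the AmpR promoter fragment look like backbone remnants or partial matches rather than functional parts.

The plasmid is selected with kanamycin through the aph(3')-Ia gene and replicates from a pBR322-type ori accompanied by bom and rop. The catalogue lists it as high copy, although rop normally restrains copy number. An f1 origin is also present. Typical use would be recombinant production and affinity purification of the encoded protein in E. coli.
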