Addgene plasmid #158926: JGI_018113
Purpose: Hydrocarbon Structures for Fuels and Chemicals
Depositing lab: Joint Genome Institute.
Backbone
  Vector backbone: pET28b
  Vector type: Synthetic Biology
Growth in bacteria
  Bacterial resistance: Kanamycin, 50 μg/mL
  Growth temperature: 37°C
  Growth strain: Top10
  Copy number: High Copy
Gene/Insert
  Gene/Insert name: WP_068469535_1 (alt name: Batch220B_p060)
  Species: Synthetic
  Cloning method: Gibson Cloning
Terms and licenses: Academic/Nonprofit Terms; Industry Terms: Not Available to Industry
Depositor comments: pET28b_NdeIXhoI vector with WP_068469535_1 insert, JGI ICE Registry: https://registry.jgi.doe.gov/entry/18113
How to cite: JGI_018113 was a gift from Joint Genome Institute (Addgene plasmid # 158926 ; http://n2t.net/addgene:158926 ; RRID:Addgene_158926)
