>Addgene plasmid #158926 | JGI_018113 | depositor partial sequence | sequence record 306636 | gene insert with vector overlaps
CACAGCAGCGGCCTGGTGCCGCGCGGCAGCCATATGACCGGAAACTCTACCATTACTAACCGTAATGTGG
CGATACTCAGCGTGACAAAAACTGAAGCCGATGTAGTTATTCCCAGCACCCGTTTTGATGAGGAACTCGC
CGAAACATTCCGTCGTCTGAGAATGCCGAAGGGCCTGTTGGAACGTCTTGCAGGTATAAAGGAACGTAGG
GGGTGGGCCCCCGGTCGCCATTTCACTGATGGAGCAACTGAAGCCGGTGAAGCGGCACTGGCCGAATCCG
GCGTGAGACCTGAGCAAATTGGTTTGTTTGTCAATGCATCAGTGACGCGTGATAATTATGAACCTGCTGT
GGCCGTTGGAATCCATGAACGTCTCGGCCTGCCGTCGTCGGCTCTGAATTTTGATATGACCAATGCCTGT
CTGGGTTTCGTAAACGCTCTGACGGTTGCCGCATCAATGATCGATGCTGGCGCTATTGAGTATGCCTTGG
TTGTTGCAGGAGAAGACCCGTCTCCTTGGCACAAGGCTGCGGTGGAACGTCTGCGAGCCGACGATATTAC
TCGTGAACAGGTGGTTCAGGAGTTCGCGACTCTCACCTTGGGTTGCGGGGCTGCGGCTGCAGTGGTTGGG
CCGGCTGATAGGCATCCGGATGGTCATCGAATTGTGGGCAGCGTCACCCGTGCAGGCACAGAATTTAATC
ATCTGTGCATTGGTGGCGACGACGGGATGTTTACTGACGCTACTGGTCTTCTGAACCACGGTGTGGGTCT
GGTTGTTGAAGCTTGGCATGAGGCGGAGCAGGATGGATGGGACTGGCGGGAAATGGATAGCTATGTAACT
CATCAGGTCAGTAATTCTCACACCAATAAGCTGATAGAAGATATGGGATTAGACGCAACTAAGGTACCTC
TAACCTTTCCGTACTGGGGGAATGTAGCAGCCGCCGCCCTGCCAATGACTCTGGCCCTGGAAGCGGAACG
CCTGGAACCGGGTGCACGGGTTCTTTGCCTGGGTGTTGGGTCTGGCTTGAATACAACTCTGATGGAAATT
GCATGGTAACTCGAGCACCACCACCACCACCACTGAGATCCG
